>Addgene plasmid #69052 | plenti-UbcP-IKZF2-V2-3xHA-pGK-Pur | addgene full sequence | sequence record 195173 | Addgene NGS Result
CGCGTGGCCTCCGCGCCGGGTTTTGGCGCCTCCCGCGGGCGCCCCCCTCCTCACGGCGAGCGCTGCCACG
TCAGACGAAGGGCGCAGCGAGCGTCCTGATCCTTCCGCCCGGACGCTCAGGACAGCGGCCCGCTGCTCAT
AAGACTCGGCCTTAGAACCCCAGTATCAGCAGAAGGACATTTTAGGACGGGACTTGGGTGACTCTAGGGC
ACTGGTTTTCTTTCCAGAGAGCGGAACAGGCGAGGAAAAGTAGTCCCTTCTCGGCGATTCTGCGGAGGGA
TCTCCGTGGGGCGGTGAACGCCGATGATTATATAAGGACGCGCCGGGTGTGGCACAGCTAGTTCCGTCGC
AGCCGGGATTTGGGTCGCGGTTCTTGTTTGTGGATCGCTGTGATCGTCACTTGGTGAGTAGCGGGCTGCT
GGGCTGGCCGGGGCTTTCGTGGCCGCCGGGCCGCTCGGTGGGACGGAAGCGTGTGGAGAGACCGCCAAGG
GCTGTAGTCTGGGTCCGCGAGCAAGGTTGCCCTGAACTGGGGGTTGGGGGGAGCGCAGCAAAATGGCGGC
TGTTCCCGAGTCTTGAATGGAAGACGCTTGTGAGGCGGGCTGTGAGGTCGTTGAAACAAGGTGGGGGGCA
TGGTGGGCGGCAAGAACCCAAGGTCTTGAGGCCTTCGCTAATGCGGGAAAGCTCTTATTCGGGTGAGATG
GGCTGGGGCACCATCTGGGGACCCTGACGTGAAGTTTGTCACTGACTGGAGAACTCGGTTTGTCGTCTGT
TGCGGGGGCGGCAGTTATGGCGGTGCCGTTGGGCAGTGCACCCGTACCTTTGGGAGCGCGCGCCCTCGTC
GTGTCGTGACGTCACCCGTTCTGTTGGCTTATAATGCAGGGTGGGGCCACCTGCCGGTAGGTGTGCGGTA
GGCTTTTCTCCGTCGCAGGACGCAGGGTTCGGGCCTAGGGTAGGCTCTCCTGAATCGACAGGCGCCGGAC
CTCTGGTGAGGGGAGGGATAAGTGAGGCGTCAGTTTCTTTGGTCGGTTTTATGTACCTATCTTCTTAAGT
AGCTGAAGCTCCGGTTTTGAACTATGCGCTCGGGGTTGGCGAGTGTGTTTTGTGAAGTTTTTTAGGCACC
TTTTGAAATGTAATCATTTGGGTCAATATGTAATTTTCAGTGTTAGACTAGTAAATTGTCCGCTAAATTC
TGGCCGTTTTTGGCTTTTTTGTTAGACGCTAGACTGCCGGATCGAATTGTCGACGAATTCGGATCTGGCC
AATCACAAGTTTGTACAAAAAAGTTGGCATGGAAACAGAGGCCATTGATGGCTATATAACGTGTGACAAT
GAGCTTTCACCCGAAAGGGAGCACTCCAATATGGCAATTGACCTCACCTCAAGCACACCCAATGGACAGC
ATGCCTCACCAAGTCACATGACAAGCACAAATTCAGTAAAGCTAGAAATGCAGAGTGATGAAGAGTGTGA
CAGGAAACCCCTGAGCCGTGAAGATGAGATCAGGGGCCATGATGAGGGTAGCAGCCTAGAAGAACCCCTA
ATTGAGAGCAGCGAGGTGGCTGACAACAGGAAAGTCCAGGAGCTTCAAGGCGAGGGAGGAATCCGGCTTC
CGAATGGTGAACGCCCCTTCCACTGTAACCAGTGTGGAGCTTCTTTTACTCAGAAGGGCAACCTTCTGAG
ACACATAAAGTTACACTCTGGAGAGAAGCCGTTCAAATGTCCTTTCTGTAGCTACGCCTGTAGAAGAAGG
GACGCCCTCACAGGACACCTCAGGACCCATTCTGTGGGTAAACCTCACAAGTGCAACTACTGTGGACGAA
GCTACAAGCAGCGCAGTTCACTGGAGGAGCACAAGGAACGCTGCCACAACTATCTCCAGAATGTCAGCAT
GGAGGCTGCTGGGCAGGTCATGAGTCACCATGTACCTCCTATGGAAGATTGTAAGGAACAAGAGCCTATT
ATGGACAACAATATTTCTCTGGTGCCTTTTGAGAGACCTGCTGTCATAGAGAAGCTCACGGGGAATATGG
GAAAACGTAAAAGCTCCACTCCACAAAAGTTTGTGGGGGAAAAGCTCATGCGATTCAGCTACCCAGATAT
TCACTTTGATATGAACTTAACATATGAGAAGGAGGCTGAGCTGATGCAGTCTCATATGATGGACCAAGCC
ATCAACAATGCAATCACCTACCTTGGAGCTGAGGCCCTTCACCCTCTGATGCAGCACCCGCCAAGCACAA
TCGCTGAAGTGGCCCCAGTTATAAGCTCAGCTTATTCTCAGGTCTATCATCCAAATAGGATAGAAAGACC
CATTAGCAGGGAAACTGCTGATAGTCATGAAAACAACATGGATGGCCCCATCTCTCTCATCAGACCAAAG
AGTCGACCCCAGGAAAGAGAGGCCTCTCCCAGCAATAGCTGCCTGGATTCCACTGACTCAGAAAGCAGCC
ATGATGACCACCAGTCCTACCAAGGACACCCTGCCTTAAATCCCAAGAGGAAACAAAGCCCAGCTTACAT
GAAGGAGGATGTCAAAGCTTTGGATACTACCAAGGCTCCTAAGGGCTCTCTGAAGGACATCTACAAGGTC
TTCAATGGAGAAGGAGAACAGATTAGGGCCTTCAAGTGTGAGCACTGCCGAGTCCTTTTCCTAGACCATG
TCATGTACACCATTCACATGGGTTGCCATGGCTACCGGGACCCACTGGAATGCAACATCTGTGGCTACAG
AAGCCAGGACCGTTATGAGTTTTCATCACACATTGTTCGAGGGGAGCACACATTCCACTACCCAACTTTC
TTGTACAAAGTGGTGGGTGGAGGCGGTTCAGGTGGCGGAGGAAGCGGAGGCGGTGGAAGTTACCCCTACG
ACGTGCCCGACTACGCCGGCTATCCGTATGATGTCCCGGACTATGCAGGATCCTATCCATACGACGTTCC
AGATTACGCTTAGTTAATTAAGGCCGGCCCTCGAGGTTAACGAATTCTACCGGGTAGGGGAGGCGCTTTT
CCCAAGGCAGTCTGGAGCATGCGCTTTAGCAGCCCCGCTGGGCACTTGGCGCTACACAAGTGGCCTCTGG
CCTCGCACACATTCCACATCCACCGGTAGGCGCCAACCGGCTCCGTTCTTTGGTGGCCCCTTCGCGCCAC
CTTCTACTCCTCCCCTAGTCAGGAAGTTCCCCCCCGCCCCGCAGCTCGCGTCGTGCAGGACGTGACAAAT
GGAAGTAGCACGTCTCACTAGTCTCGTGCAGATGGACAGCACCGCTGAGCAATGGAAGCGGGTAGGCCTT
TGGGGCAGCGGCCAATAGCAGCTTTGCTCCTTCGCTTTCTGGGCTCAGAGGCTGGGAAGGGGTGGGTCCG
GGGGCGGGCTCAGGGGCGGGCTCAGGGGCGGGGCGGGCGCCCGAAGGTCCTCCGGAGGCCCGGCATTCTG
CACGCTTCAAAAGCGCACGTCTGCCGCGCTGTTCTCCTCTTCCTCATCTCCGGGCCTTTCGACCTGCAGC
CCAAGCTTACCATGACCGAGTACAAGCCCACGGTGCGCCTCGCCACCCGCGACGACGTCCCCAGGGCCGT
ACGCACCCTCGCCGCCGCGTTCGCCGACTACCCCGCCACGCGCCACACCGTCGATCCGGACCGCCACATC
GAGCGGGTCACCGAGCTGCAAGAACTCTTCCTCACGCGCGTCGGGCTCGACATCGGCAAGGTGTGGGTCG
CGGACGACGGCGCCGCGGTGGCGGTCTGGACCACGCCGGAGAGCGTCGAAGCGGGGGCGGTGTTCGCCGA
GATCGGCCCGCGCATGGCCGAGTTGAGCGGTTCCCGGCTGGCCGCGCAGCAACAGATGGAAGGCCTCCTG
GCGCCGCACCGGCCCAAGGAGCCCGCGTGGTTCCTGGCCACCGTCGGCGTCTCGCCCGACCACCAGGGCA
AGGGTCTGGGCAGCGCCGTCGTGCTCCCCGGAGTGGAGGCGGCCGAGCGCGCCGGGGTGCCCGCCTTCCT
GGAGACCTCCGCGCCCCGCAACCTCCCCTTCTACGAGCGGCTCGGCTTCACCGTCACCGCCGACGTCGAG
GTGCCCGAAGGACCGCGCACCTGGTGCATGACCCGCAAGCCCGGTGCCTGATGTACAAGTAGGAATTCGT
CGAGGGACCTAATAACTTCGTATAGCATACATTATACGAAGTTATACATGTTTAAGGGTTCCGGTTCCAC
TAGGTACAATTCGATATCAAGCTTATCGATAATCAACCTCTGGATTACAAAATTTGTGAAAGATTGACTG
GTATTCTTAACTATGTTGCTCCTTTTACGCTATGTGGATACGCTGCTTTAATGCCTTTGTATCATGCTAT
TGCTTCCCGTATGGCTTTCATTTTCTCCTCCTTGTATAAATCCTGGTTGCTGTCTCTTTATGAGGAGTTG
TGGCCCGTTGTCAGGCAACGTGGCGTGGTGTGCACTGTGTTTGCTGACGCAACCCCCACTGGTTGGGGCA
TTGCCACCACCTGTCAGCTCCTTTCCGGGACTTTCGCTTTCCCCCTCCCTATTGCCACGGCGGAACTCAT
CGCCGCCTGCCTTGCCCGCTGCTGGACAGGGGCTCGGCTGTTGGGCACTGACAATTCCGTGGTGTTGTCG
GGGAAATCATCGTCCTTTCCTTGGCTGCTCGCCTGTGTTGCCACCTGGATTCTGCGCGGGACGTCCTTCT
GCTACGTCCCTTCGGCCCTCAATCCAGCGGACCTTCCTTCCCGCGGCCTGCTGCCGGCTCTGCGGCCTCT
TCCGCGTCTTCGCCTTCGCCCTCAGACGAGTCGGATCTCCCTTTGGGCCGCCTCCCCGCATCGATACCGT
CGACCTCGATCGAGACCTAGAAAAACATGGAGCAATCACAAGTAGCAATACAGCAGCTACCAATGCTGAT
TGTGCCTGGCTAGAAGCACAAGAGGAGGAGGAGGTGGGTTTTCCAGTCACACCTCAGGTACCTTTAAGAC
CAATGACTTACAAGGCAGCTGTAGATCTTAGCCACTTTTTAAAAGAAAAGGGGGGACTGGAAGGGCTAAT
TCACTCCCAACGAAGACAAGATCTGCTTTTTGCTTGTACTGGGTCTCTCTGGTTAGACCAGATCTGAGCC
TGGGAGCTCTCTGGCTAACTAGGGAACCCACTGCTTAAGCCTCAATAAAGCTTGCCTTGAGTGCTTCAAG
TAGTGTGTGCCCGTCTGTTGTGTGACTCTGGTAACTAGAGATCCCTCAGACCCTTTTAGTCAGTGTGGAA
AATCTCTAGCAGTAGTAGTTCATGTCATCTTATTATTCAGTATTTATAACTTGCAAAGAAATGAATATCA
GAGAGTGAGAGGAACTTGTTTATTGCAGCTTATAATGGTTACAAATAAAGCAATAGCATCACAAATTTCA
CAAATAAAGCATTTTTTTCACTGCATTCTAGTTGTGGTTTGTCCAAACTCATCAATGTATCTTATCATGT
CTGGCTCTAGCTATCCCGCCCCTAACTCCGCCCATCCCGCCCCTAACTCCGCCCAGTTCCGCCCATTCTC
CGCCCCATGGCTGACTAATTTTTTTTATTTATGCAGAGGCCGAGGCCGCCTCGGCCTCTGAGCTATTCCA
GAAGTAGTGAGGAGGCTTTTTTGGAGGCCTAGGGACGTACCCAATTCGCCCTATAGTGAGTCGTATTAGC
ATGTGAGCAAAAGGCCAGCATAAATCAAAAGAATAGACCGAGATAGGGT
[37 nt withheld, positions 5720-5756]
AAAGAACGTGGACTCCAACGTCAAAGG
[49 nt withheld, positions 5784-5832]
T
[91 nt withheld, positions 5834-5924]
G
[124 nt withheld, positions 5926-6049]
CAGGTGGCACTTTTCGGGGAAATGTGCGCGGAACCCCTATTTGTTTATTTTTCTAAATACATTCAAATAT
GTATCCGCTCATGAGACAATAACCCTGATAAATGCTTCAATAATATTGAAAAAGGAAGAGTCCTGAGGCG
GAAAGAACCAGCTGTGGAATGTGTGTCAGTTAGGGTGTGGAAAGTCCCCAGGCTCCCCAGCAGGCAGAAG
TATGCAAAGCATGCATCTCAATTAGTCAGCAACCAGGTGTGGAAAGTCCCCAGGCTCCCCAGCAGGCAGA
AGTATGCAAAGCATGCATCTCAATTAGTCAGCAACCATAGTCCCGCCCCTAACTCCGCCCATCCCGCCCC
TAACTCCGCCCAGTTCCGCCCATTCTCCGCCCCATGGCTGACTAATTTTTTTTATTTATGCAGAGGCCGA
GGCCGCCTCGGCCTCTGAGCTATTCCAGAAGTAGTGAGGAGGCTTTTTTGGAGGCCTAGGCTTTTGCAAA
GATCGATCAAGAGACAGGATGAGGATCGTTTCGCATGATTGAACAAGATGGATTGCACGCAGGTTCTCCG
GCCGCTTGGGTGGAGAGGCTATTCGGCTATGACTGGGCACAACAGACAATCGGCTGCTCTGATGCCGCCG
TGTTCCGGCTGTCAGCGCAGGGGCGCCCGGTTCTTTTTGTCAAGACCGACCTGTCCGGTGCCCTGAATGA
ACTGCAAGACGAGGCAGCGCGGCTATCGTGGCTGGCCACGACGGGCGTTCCTTGCGCAGCTGTGCTCGAC
GTTGTCACTGAAGCGGGAAGGGACTGGCTGCTATTGGGCGAAGTGCCGGGGCAGGATCTCCTGTCATCTC
ACCTTGCTCCTGCCGAGAAAGTATCCATCATGGCTGATGCAATGCGGCGGCTGCATACGCTTGATCCGGC
TACCTGCCCATTCGACCACCAAGCGAAACATCGCATCGAGCGAGCACGTACTCGGATGGAAGCCGGTCTT
GTCGATCAGGATGATCTGGACGAAGAGCATCAGGGGCTCGCGCCAGCCGAACTGTTCGCCAGGCTCAAGG
CGAGCATGCCCGACGGCGAGGATCTCGTCGTGACCCATGGCGATGCCTGCTTGCCGAATATCATGGTGGA
AAATGGCCGCTTTTCTGGATTCATCGACTGTGGCCGGCTGGGTGTGGCGGACCGCTATCAGGACATAGCG
TTGGCTACCCGTGATATTGCTGAAGAGCTTGGCGGCGAATGGGCTGACCGCTTCCTCGTGCTTTACGGTA
TCGCCGCTCCCGATTCGCAGCGCATCGCCTTCTATCGCCTTCTTGACGAGTTCTTCTGAGCGGGACTCTG
GGGTTCGAAATGACCGACCAAGCGACGCCCAACCTGCCATCACGAGATTTCGATTCCACCGCCGCCTTCT
ATGAAAGGTTGGGCTTCGGAATCGTTTTCCGGGACGCCGGCTGGATGATCCTCCAGCGCGGGGATCTCAT
GCTGGAGTTCTTCGCCCACCCTAGGGGGAGGCTAACTGAAACACGGAAGGAGACAATACCGGAAGGAACC
CGCGCTATGACGGCAATAAAAAGACAGAATAAAACGCACGGTGTTGGGTCGTTTGTTCATAAACGCGGGG
TTCGGTCCCAGGGCTGGCACTCTGTCGATACCCCACCGAGACCCCATTGGGGCCAATACGCCCGCGTTTC
TTCCTTTTCCCCACCCCACCCCCCAAGTTCGGGTGAAGGCCCAGGGCTCGCAGCCAACGTCGGGGCGGCA
GGCCCTGCCATAGCCTCAGGTTACTCATATATACTTTAGATTGATTTAAAACTTCATTTTTAATTTAAAA
GGATCTAGGTGAAGATCCTTTTTGATAATCTCATGACCAAAATCCCTTAACGTGAGTTTTCGTTCCACTG
AGCGTCAGACCCCGTAGAAAAGATCAAAGGATCTTCTTGAGATCCTTTTTTTCTGCGCGTAATCTGCTGC
TTGCAAACAAAAAAACCACCGCTACCAGCGGTGGTTTGTTTGCCGGATCAAGAGCTACCAACTCTTTTTC
CGAAGGTAACTGGCTTCAGCAGAGCGCAGATACCAAATACTGTTCTTCTAGTGTAGCCGTAGTTAGGCCA
CCACTTCAAGAACTCTGTAGCACCGCCTACATACCTCGCTCTGCTAATCCTGTTACCAGTGGCTGCTGCC
AGTGGCGATAAGTCGTGTCTTACCGGGTTGGACTCAAGACGATAGTTACCGGATAAGGCGCAGCGGTCGG
GCTGAACGGGGGGTTCGTGCACACAGCCCAGCTTGGAGCGAACGACCTACACCGAACTGAGATACCTACA
GCGTGAGCTATGAGAAAGCGCCACGCTTCCCGAAGGGAGAAAGGCGGACAGGTATCCGGTAAGCGGCAGG
GTCGGAACAGGAGAGCGCACGAGGGAGCTTCCAGGGGGAAACGCCTGGTATCTTTATAGTCCTGTCGGGT
TTCGCCACCTCTGACTTGAGCGTCGATTTTTGTGATGCTCGTCAGGGGGGCGGAGCCTATGGAAAAACGC
CAGCAACGCGGCCTTTTTACGGTTCCTGGCCTTTTGCTGGCCTTTTGCTCACATGTTCTTTCCTGCGTTA
TCCCCTGATTCTGTGGATAACCGTATTACCGCCATGCATTAGTTATTAATAGTAATCAATTACGGGGTCA
TTAGTTCATAGCCCATATATGGAGTTCCGCGTTACATAACTTACGGTAAATGGCCCGCCTGGCTGACCGC
CCAACGACCCCCGCCCATTGACGTCAATAATGACGTATGTTCCCATAGTAACGCCAATAGGGACTTTCCA
TTGACGTCAATGGGTGGAGTATTTACGGTAAACTGCCCACTTGGCAGTACATCAAGTGTATCATATGCCA
AGTACGCCCCCTATTGACGTCAATGACGGTAAATGGCCCGCCTGGCATTATGCCCAGTACATGACCTTAT
GGGACTTTCCTACTTGGCAGTACATCTACGTATTAGTCATCGCTATTACCATGGTGATGCGGTTTTGGCA
GTACATCAATGGGCGTGGATAGCGGTTTGACTCACGGGGATTTCCAAGTCTCCACCCCATTGACGTCAAT
GGGAGTTTGTTTTGGCACCAAAATCAACGGGACTTTCCAAAATGTCGTAACAACTCCGCCCCATTGACGC
AAATGGGCGGTAGGCGTGTACGGTGGGAGGTCTATATAAGCAGCGCGTTTTGCCTGTACTGGGTCTCTCT
GGTTAGACCAGATCTGAGCCTGGGAGCTCTCTGGCTAACTAGGGAACCCACTGCTTAAGCCTCAATAAAG
CTTGCCTTGAGTGCTTCAAGTAGTGTGTGCCCGTCTGTTGTGTGACTCTGGTAACTAGAGATCCCTCAGA
CCCTTTTAGTCAGTGTGGAAAATCTCTAGCAGTGGCGCCCGAACAGGGACTTGAAAGCGAAAGGGAAACC
AGAGGAGCTCTCTCGACGCAGGACTCGGCTTGCTGAAGCGCGCACGGCAAGAGGCGAGGGGCGGCGACTG
GTGAGTACGCCAAAAATTTTGACTAGCGGAGGCTAGAAGGAGAGAGATGGGTGCGAGAGCGTCAGTATTA
AGCGGGGGAGAATTAGATCGCGATGGGAAAAAATTCGGTTAAGGCCAGGGGGAAAGAAAAAATATAAATT
AAAACATATAGTATGGGCAAGCAGGGAGCTAGAACGATTCGCAGTTAATCCTGGCCTGTTAGAAACATCA
GAAGGCTGTAGACAAATACTGGGACAGCTACAACCATCCCTTCAGACAGGATCAGAAGAACTTAGATCAT
TATATAATACAGTAGCAACCCTCTATTGTGTGCATCAAAGGATAGAGATAAAAGACACCAAGGAAGCTTT
AGACAAGATAGAGGAAGAGCAAAACAAAAGTAAGACCACCGCACAGCAAGCGGCCGGCCGCTGATCTTCA
GACCTGGAGGAGGAGATATGAGGGACAATTGGAGAAGTGAATTATATAAATATAAAGTAGTAAAAATTGA
ACCATTAGGAGTAGCACCCACCAAGGCAAAGAGAAGAGTGGTGCAGAGAGAAAAAAGAGCAGTGGGAATA
GGAGCTTTGTTCCTTGGGTTCTTGGGAGCAGCAGGAAGCACTATGGGCGCAGCGTCAATGACGCTGACGG
TACAGGCCAGACAATTATTGTCTGGTATAGTGCAGCAGCAGAACAATTTGCTGAGGGCTATTGAGGCGCA
ACAGCATCTGTTGCAACTCACAGTCTGGGGCATCAAGCAGCTCCAGGCAAGAATCCTGGCTGTGGAAAGA
TACCTAAAGGATCAACAGCTCCTGGGGATTTGGGGTTGCTCTGGAAAACTCATTTGCACCACTGCTGTGC
CTTGGAATGCTAGTTGGAGTAATAAATCTCTGGAACAGATTTGGAATCACACGACCTGGATGGAGTGGGA
CAGAGAAATTAACAATTACACAAGCTTAATACACTCCTTAATTGAAGAATCGCAAAACCAGCAAGAAAAG
AATGAACAAGAATTATTGGAATTAGATAAATGGGCAAGTTTGTGGAATTGGTTTAACATAACAAATTGGC
TGTGGTATATAAAATTATTCATAATGATAGTAGGAGGCTTGGTAGGTTTAAGAATAGTTTTTGCTGTACT
TTCTATAGTGAATAGAGTTAGGCAGGGATATTCACCATTATCGTTTCAGACCCACCTCCCAACCCCGAGG
GGACCCGACAGGCCCGAAGGAATAGAAGAAGAAGGTGGAGAGAGAGACAGAGACAGATCCATTCGATTAG
TGAACGGATCGGCACTGCGTGCGCCAATTCTGCAGACAAATGGCAGTATTCATCCACAATTTTAAAAGAA
AAGGGGGGATTGGGGGGTACAGTGCAGGGGAAAGAATAGTAGACATAATAGCAACAGACATACAAACTAA
AGAATTACAAAAACAAATTACAAAAATTCAAAATTTTCGGGTTTATTACAGGGACAGCAGAGATCCAGTT
TGGTTAGTACCGGGCCCGCTCTAGCCCTAGATTTAACCCAACAGAAGGCTCGA
Features (pLannotate 1.2.2; 32 found; start..end, strand, type, name):
      6..1217    +  promoter       UbC promoter: human ubiquitin C promoter
   1266..1283    +  protein_bind   attB1 (fragment): mutant version of attB; core recombination site for the Gateway® BP reaction BP Clonase™
   1289..2788    +  CDS            IKZF2: IKZF2_HUMAN - Also known as HELIOS, ZNFN1A2. Experimental evidence at protein level: Swiss-Prot protein existence level 1. Associates with Ikaros at centromeric heterochromatin. From Homo sapiens (Human).
   2790..2814    -  protein_bind   attB2: mutant version of attB; recombination site for the Gateway® BP reaction BP Clonase™
   2927..2950    +  CDS            HA (fragment): HA (human influenza hemagglutinin) epitope tag
   2992..3491    +  promoter       PGK promoter: mouse phosphoglycerate kinase 1 promoter
   3512..4111    +  CDS            PuroR: puromycin N-acetyltransferase; pac from Streptomyces alboniger; confers resistance to puromycin
   4142..4175    +  protein_bind   loxP: Cre-mediated recombination occurs in the 8-bp core sequence (GCATACAT). Cre recombinase
   4208..4231    +  misc_feature   MCS (fragment): pBluescript multiple cloning site
   4231..4819    +  misc_feature   WPRE: woodchuck hepatitis virus posttranscriptional regulatory element
   4820..4839    +  misc_feature   MCS (fragment): pBluescript multiple cloning site
   4841..5026    +  CDS            nef (fragment): NEF_HV1Z2 - Experimental evidence at protein level: Swiss-Prot protein existence level 1. Extracellular Nef protein targets CD4(+) T-lymphocytes for apoptosis by interacting with CXCR4 surface receptors. From Human immunodeficiency virus type 1 group M subtype D (isolate Z2/CDC-Z34) (HIV-1).
   5028..5261    +  LTR            3' LTR (ΔU3): self-inactivating 3' long terminal repeat (LTR) from HIV-1
   5333..5454    +  polyA_signal   SV40 poly(A) signal: SV40 polyadenylation signal
   5494..5629    +  rep_origin     SV40 ori: SV40 origin of replication
   5650..5668    -  promoter       T7 promoter: promoter for bacteriophage T7 RNA polymerase
   5691..6049    -  rep_origin     f1 ori (sequence partly withheld): f1 bacteriophage origin of replication; arrow indicates direction of (+) strand synthesis
   6076..6180    +  promoter       AmpR promoter: bla
   6182..6539    +  promoter       SV40 promoter: SV40 enhancer and early promoter
   6574..7368    +  CDS            NeoR/KanR: aminoglycoside phosphotransferase from Tn5; aph(3')-II (or nptII); confers resistance to neomycin, kanamycin, and G418 (Geneticin®)
   7389..7541    +  CDS            ble (fragment): BLE_KLEPN - Experimental evidence at protein level: Swiss-Prot protein existence level 1. Binding protein with a strong affinity to the bleomycin family of antibiotics. Binds to CL990; an antimitotic-antibiotic compound. From Klebsiella pneumoniae.
   7600..7647    +  polyA_signal   HSV TK poly(A) signal: herpes simplex virus thymidine kinase polyadenylation signal (Cole and Stacy, 1985)
   7976..8564    +  rep_origin     ori: high-copy-number ColE1/pMB1/pBR322/pUC origin of replication
   8739..9042    +  enhancer       CMV enhancer: human cytomegalovirus immediate early enhancer
   9043..9242    +  promoter       CMV promoter: human cytomegalovirus (CMV) immediate early promoter
   9260..9440    +  LTR            5' LTR (truncated): truncated 5' long terminal repeat (LTR) from HIV-1
   9487..9612    +  misc_feature   HIV-1 Ψ: packaging signal of human immunodeficiency virus type 1
   9596..9934    +  CDS            HIV-1 gag (fragment): gag protein from human immunodeficiency virus 1; gag
  10109..10342   +  misc_feature   RRE: The Rev response element (RRE) of HIV-1 allows for Rev-dependent mRNA export from the nucleus to the cytoplasm.
  10719..10819   +  CDS            Rev (fragment): human immunodeficiency virus 1 (HIV-1) Rev protein; rev; enhances nuclear export of unspliced and incompletely spliced viral mRNAs
  10869..10986   +  misc_feature   cPPT/CTS: central polypurine tract and central termination sequence of HIV-1
  11052..11069   +  ncRNA          5' miR-30a (fragment): sequence upstream of the 71-nt precursor of the human miR-30a microRNA (Zeng et al., 2002) miRNA
