[The description below was written by a language model from this plasmid's Addgene catalogue record and pLannotate feature annotations shown in this document.]
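Description:
plenti-UbcP-IKZF2-V2-3xHA-pGK-Pur is an 11,072 nt lentiviral transfer plasmid for stable mammalian expression of human IKZF2 (Helios, an Ikaros-family zinc finger protein), specifically splice variant 2, carrying a C-terminal HA tag. It was made by Gateway recombination into the plenti-UBCgate-3xHA-pGK-PUR destination backbone, so the IKZF2 coding sequence sits between attB1 and attB2 scars, downstream of the human ubiquitin C promoter and upstream of the backbone-encoded tag. The name indicates a 3xHA tag, although the automated annotation picks up only a single HA fragment. A second cassette follows, in which the mouse PGK promoter drives puromycin N-acetyltransferase for selection of transduced cells. A single loxP site lies after this marker, and a WPRE then enhances transcript stability and expression.

The viral framework has a third-generation, self-inactivating layout. A CMV enhancer/promoter is fused to a truncated HIV-1 5' LTR to produce genomic RNA in packaging cells. This is followed by the Ψ packaging signal with a gag fragment, the RRE for Rev-dependent nuclear export, and the cPPT/CTS. The vector genome ends in a ΔU3 3' LTR that silences LTR promoter activity after integration, leaving expression dependent on the internal UbC and PGK promoters. Outside the viral region, the plasmid carries a high-copy ColE1/pUC origin, f1 and SV40 origins, and a Tn5 NeoR/KanR gene preceded by both a bacterial and an SV40 promoter, which provides kanamycin selection in bacteria.

The stated purpose is lentiviral expression of HA-tagged IKZF2 variant 2. The associated study examined lenalidomide- and cereblon-dependent degradation of Ikaros family proteins, a setting in which an epitope-tagged family member allows protein levels to be followed.
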