Addgene plasmid #69052: plenti-UbcP-IKZF2-V2-3xHA-pGK-Pur
Purpose: lentiviral expression of IKZF2 variant 2 with HA tag
Depositing lab: William Kaelin. Depositing organization: Dana-Farber Cancer Institute. Publication: The myeloma drug lenalidomide promotes the cereblon-dependent destruction of Ikaros proteins. Lu G, Middleton RE, Sun H, Naniong M, Ott CJ, Mitsiades CS, Wong KK, Bradner JE, Kaelin WG Jr. Science. 2014 Jan 17;343(6168):305-9. doi: 10.1126/science.1244917. Epub 2013 Nov 29. PubMed 24292623.
Backbone
  Vector backbone: plenti-UBCgate-3xHA-pGK-PUR
  Vector type: Mammalian Expression, Lentiviral
  Selectable markers: Puromycin
Growth in bacteria
  Bacterial resistance: Kanamycin, 50 μg/mL
  Growth temperature: 30°C
  Growth strain: Stbl3
  Copy number: Unknown
Gene/Insert
  Gene/Insert name: IKZF2 (alt name: IKAROS family zinc finger 2)
  Species: H. sapiens (human)
  Mutation: splice variant 2
  Entrez Gene: IKZF2 (a.k.a. ANF1A2, HELIOS, ZNF1A2, ZNFN1A2)
  Promoter: UBC
  Tag / fusion protein: HA (C terminal on backbone)
  Cloning method: Gateway Cloning
  Sequencing primers: 5′ hUBCpro-F
Terms and licenses: Academic/Nonprofit Terms; Industry Terms: Not Available to Industry
How to cite: plenti-UbcP-IKZF2-V2-3xHA-pGK-Pur was a gift from William Kaelin (Addgene plasmid # 69052 ; http://n2t.net/addgene:69052 ; RRID:Addgene_69052)
